Addgene plasmid #101855: pCB1532H-RFP
Purpose: (Empty Backbone) Golden-Gate compatible fungal transformation vector carrying Hygromycin Resistance with RFP screening cassette (RFP knocked out by GG reaction, allowing for red-white screening)
Depositing lab: Sophien Kamoun. Depositing organization: Sainsbury Laboratory, Norwich. Publication: Golden-Gate compatible Magnaporthe oryzae protoplast transformation vectors. Pennington HG, Youles M, Kamoun S. Figshare (2017) 10.6084/m9.figshare.5375428.v1.
Backbone
  Vector backbone: pCB1532
  Backbone manufacturer: Sweigard et al., 1997. Fungal Genetics Newsletter 44: 52-53 http://www.fgsc.net/fgn44/sweig.html
  Backbone size (bp): 4835
  Modifications to backbone: Removal of BsaI sites to domesticate backbone for Golden Gate (GG) cloning. Addition of an RFP marker for red-white selection in E. coli. The RFP is flanked by two BsaI sites. GG reaction leads to the loss of the RFP when the gene is inserted. The RFP is expressed in E. coli, allowing for red-white selection of transformants. Antibiotic resistance changed to Ampicillin
  Vector type: Fungal expression plasmid, tested in Magnaporthe
  Selectable markers: Hygromycin
Growth in bacteria
  Bacterial resistance: Ampicillin, 50 μg/mL
  Growth temperature: 37°C
  Growth strain: DH5alpha
  Copy number: Low Copy
Gene/Insert
  Sequencing primers: 5′ GTAAAACGACGGCCAG; 3′ CAGGAAACAGCTATGAC
Resource information
  A portion of this plasmid was derived from a plasmid made by: Plasmid designed by Helen G. Pennington, and cloning performed by Mark Youles (TSL Synbio)
Terms and licenses: Academic/Nonprofit Terms; Industry Terms: Not Available to Industry
Depositor comments: Plasmid derived from the pCB1532 vector series Sweigard et al., 1997. Fungal Genetics Newsletter 44: 52-53 http://www.fgsc.net/fgn44/sweig.html
How to cite: pCB1532H-RFP was a gift from Sophien Kamoun (Addgene plasmid # 101855 ; http://n2t.net/addgene:101855 ; RRID:Addgene_101855)
