[The description below was written by a language model from this plasmid's Addgene catalogue record and pLannotate feature annotations shown in this document.]
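Description:
pCB1532H-RFP is an empty Golden Gate-compatible fungal transformation vector derived from the pCB1532 series and tested in Magnaporthe, where it is intended for protoplast transformation. It is propagated in E. coli on a ColE1/pUC-type origin with ampicillin selection through the β-lactamase gene; the catalogue entry lists it as low copy, although the annotated origin is of the type usually described as high copy. For selection in the fungus it carries a hygromycin B phosphotransferase gene driven by the Aspergillus nidulans trpC promoter. No fungal terminator for this marker is annotated, and no fungal origin of replication appears in the feature table.

The cloning site is occupied by a bacterial screening cassette: an mRFP1 coding sequence expressed from a lac promoter with its operator and CAP binding site, followed by the rrnB T1 and T7Te terminators. According to the record, this cassette is flanked by two BsaI sites, and the internal BsaI sites of the backbone were removed to domesticate it for Golden Gate assembly. A BsaI-based reaction replaces the RFP cassette with the assembled insert, so colonies carrying the desired product are white while those retaining the parental vector are red. Remnants of the pBluescript-type backbone surround the cassette, including T7 and T3 promoters, multiple cloning site fragments, a lacZα fragment and a second lac promoter region. No fungal promoter or gene of interest is supplied, so expression elements must come with the insert. The depositor and sequenced records differ by only a few nucleotides and show the same feature arrangement.
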