Features (pLannotate 1.2.2; 20 found; start..end, strand, type, name):
     24..179     -  CDS            lacZα (fragment): LacZα fragment of β-galactosidase; lacZ fragment
    187..205     +  promoter       T7 promoter: promoter for bacteriophage T7 RNA polymerase
    214..234     -  misc_feature   MCS (fragment): pBluescript multiple cloning site
    250..277     -  terminator     T7Te terminator: phage T7 early transcription terminator
    293..364     -  terminator     rrnB T1 terminator: transcription terminator T1 from the E. coli rrnB gene
    412..1086    -  CDS            mRFP1: mRFP1 is a basic (constitutively fluorescent) red fluorescent protein published in 2002, derived from Discosoma sp.. It is reported to be a somewhat slowly-maturing monomer with low acid sensitivity.
   1122..1138    -  protein_bind   lac operator: The lac repressor binds to the lac operator to inhibit transcription in E. coli. This inhibition can be relieved by adding lactose or isopropyl-β-D-thiogalactopyranoside (IPTG). lac repressor encoded by lacI
   1146..1176    -  promoter       lac promoter: promoter for the E. coli lac operon
   1191..1212    -  protein_bind   CAP binding site: CAP binding activates transcription in the presence of cAMP. E. coli catabolite activator protein
   1225..1312    -  CDS            lacI (fragment): lac repressor; lacI; The lac repressor binds to the lac operator to inhibit transcription in E. coli. This inhibition can be relieved by adding lactose or isopropyl-β-D-thiogalactopyranoside (IPTG).
   1353..1371    -  promoter       T3 promoter: promoter for bacteriophage T3 RNA polymerase
   1416..1432    -  protein_bind   lac operator: The lac repressor binds to the lac operator to inhibit transcription in E. coli. This inhibition can be relieved by adding lactose or isopropyl-β-D-thiogalactopyranoside (IPTG). lac repressor encoded by lacI
   1440..1470    -  promoter       lac promoter: promoter for the E. coli lac operon
   1485..1506    -  protein_bind   CAP binding site: CAP binding activates transcription in the presence of cAMP. E. coli catabolite activator protein
   1519..1611    -  CDS            lacI (fragment): lac repressor; lacI; The lac repressor binds to the lac operator to inhibit transcription in E. coli. This inhibition can be relieved by adding lactose or isopropyl-β-D-thiogalactopyranoside (IPTG).
   1794..2382    -  rep_origin     ori: high-copy-number ColE1/pMB1/pBR322/pUC origin of replication
   2553..3413    -  CDS            AmpR: β-lactamase; bla; confers resistance to ampicillin, carbenicillin, and related antibiotics
   3414..3430    -  promoter       AmpR promoter (fragment): bla
   3448..3801    +  promoter       trpC promoter: promoter for Aspergillus nidulans trpC
   3806..4831    +  CDS            HygR: hygromycin B phosphotransferase confers resistance to hygromycin
>Addgene plasmid #101855 | pCB1532H-RFP | depositor full sequence | sequence record 192716 | pCB1532H-RFP sequence 4835 bps
CCCATTAACGCTTACAATTTCCATTCGCCATTCAGGCTGCGCAACTGTTGGGAAGGGCGATCGGTGCGGG
CCTCTTCGCTATTACGCCAGCTGGCGAAAGGGGGATGTGCTGCAAGGCGATTAAGTTGGGTAACGCCAGG
GTTTTCCCAGTCACGACGTTGTAAAACGACGGCCAGTGAGCGCGCGTAATACGACTCACTATAGGGCGAA
TTGGGTACCGGGCCCCCCCTCGAGCGTGAGACCTATAAACGCAGAAAGGCCCACCCGAAGGTGAGCCAGT
GTGACTCTAGTAGAGAGCGTTCACCGACAAACAACAGATAAAACGAAAGGCCCAGTCTTTCGACTGAGCC
TTTCGTTTTATTTGATGCCTGGCTCTAGTAGCGATCTACACTAGCACTATCAGCGTTATTAAGCACCGGT
GGAGTGACGACCTTCAGCACGTTCGTACTGTTCAACGATGGTGTAGTCCTCGTTGTGGGAGGTGATGTCC
AGTTTGATGTCGGTTTTGTAAGCACCCGGCAGCTGAACCGGTTTTTTAGCCATGTAGGTGGTTTTAACTT
CAGCGTCGTAGTGACCACCGTCTTTCAGTTTCAGACGCATTTTGATTTCACCTTTCAGAGCACCGTCCTC
CGGGTACATACGTTCGGTGGAAGCTTCCCAACCCATGGTTTTTTTCTGCATAACCGGACCGTCGGACGGG
AAGTTGGTACCACGCAGTTTAACTTTGTAGATGAACTCACCGTCTTGCAGGGAGGAGTCCTGGGTAACGG
TAACAACACCACCGTCCTCGAAGTTCATAACACGTTCCCATTTGAAACCTTCCGGGAAGGACAGTTTCAG
GTAGTCCGGGATGTCAGCCGGGTGTTTAACGTAAGCTTTGGAACCGTACTGGAACTGCGGGGACAGGATG
TCCCAAGCGAACGGCAGCGGACCACCTTTGGTAACTTTCAGTTTAGCGGTCTGGGTACCTTCGTACGGAC
GACCTTCACCTTCACCTTCGATTTCGAACTCGTGACCGTTAACGGAACCTTCCATACGAACTTTGAAACG
CATGAACTCTTTGATAACGTCCTCGGAGGAAGCCATCTAGTATTTCTCCTCTTTCTCTAGTATGTGTGAA
ATTGTTATCCGCTCACAATTCCACACAACATACGAGCCGGAAGCATAAAGTGTAAAGCCTGGGGTGCCTA
ATGAGTGAGCTAACTCACATTAATTGCGTTGCGCTCACTGCCCGCTTTCCAGTCGGGAAACCTGTCGTGC
CAGCTGCATTAATGAATCGGCCAACGCGCGGGGAGAGGCGGTTTGCGTATTGATATCGGTCTCACTCCGC
GGTGGAGCTCCAGCTTTTGTTCCCTTTAGTGAGGGTTAATTGCGCGCTTGGCGTAATCATGGTCATAGCT
GTTTCCTGTGTGAAATTGTTATCCGCTCACAATTCCACACAACATACGAGCCGGAAGCATAAAGTGTAAA
GCCTGGGGTGCCTAATGAGTGAGCTAACTCACATTAATTGCGTTGCGCTCACTGCCCGCTTTCCAGTCGG
GAAACCTGTCGTGCCAGCTGCATTAATGAATCGGCCAACGCGCGGGGAGAGGCGGTTTGCGTATTGGGCG
CTCTTCCGCTTCCTCGCTCACTGACTCGCTGCGCTCGGTCGTTCGGCTGCGGCGAGCGGTATCAGCTCAC
TCAAAGGCGGTAATACGGTTATCCACAGAATCAGGGGATAACGCAGGAAAGAACATGTGAGCAAAAGGCC
AGCAAAAGGCCAGGAACCGTAAAAAGGCCGCGTTGCTGGCGTTTTTCCATAGGCTCCGCCCCCCTGACGA
GCATCACAAAAATCGACGCTCAAGTCAGAGGTGGCGAAACCCGACAGGACTATAAAGATACCAGGCGTTT
CCCCCTGGAAGCTCCCTCGTGCGCTCTCCTGTTCCGACCCTGCCGCTTACCGGATACCTGTCCGCCTTTC
TCCCTTCGGGAAGCGTGGCGCTTTCTCATAGCTCACGCTGTAGGTATCTCAGTTCGGTGTAGGTCGTTCG
CTCCAAGCTGGGCTGTGTGCACGAACCCCCCGTTCAGCCCGACCGCTGCGCCTTATCCGGTAACTATCGT
CTTGAGTCCAACCCGGTAAGACACGACTTATCGCCACTGGCAGCAGCCACTGGTAACAGGATTAGCAGAG
CGAGGTATGTAGGCGGTGCTACAGAGTTCTTGAAGTGGTGGCCTAACTACGGCTACACTAGAAGAACAGT
ATTTGGTATCTGCGCTCTGCTGAAGCCAGTTACCTTCGGAAAAAGAGTTGGTAGCTCTTGATCCGGCAAA
CAAACCACCGCTGGTAGCGGTGGTTTTTTTGTTTGCAAGCAGCAGATTACGCGCAGAAAAAAAGGATCTC
AAGAAGATCCTTTGATCTTTTCTACGGGGTCTGACGCTCAGTGGAACGAAAACTCACGTTAAGGGATTTT
GGTCATGAGATTATCAAAAAGGATCTTCACCTAGATCCTTTTAAATTAAAAATGAAGTTTTAAATCAATC
TAAAGTATATATGAGTAAACTTGGTCTGACAGTTACCAATGCTTAATCAGTGAGGCACCTATCTCAGCGA
TCTGTCTATTTCGTTCATCCATAGTTGCCTGACTCCCCGTCGTGTAGATAACTACGATACGGGAGGGCTT
ACCATCTGGCCCCAGTGCTGCAATGATACCGCGTGACCCACGCTCACCGGCTCCAGATTTATCAGCAATA
AACCAGCCAGCCGGAAGGGCCGAGCGCAGAAGTGGTCCTGCAACTTTATCCGCCTCCATCCAGTCTATTA
ATTGTTGCCGGGAAGCTAGAGTAAGTAGTTCGCCAGTTAATAGTTTGCGCAACGTTGTTGCCATTGCTAC
AGGCATCGTGGTGTCACGCTCGTCGTTTGGTATGGCTTCATTCAGCTCCGGTTCCCAACGATCAAGGCGA
GTTACATGATCCCCCATGTTGTGCAAAAAAGCGGTTAGCTCCTTCGGTCCTCCGATCGTTGTCAGAAGTA
AGTTGGCCGCAGTGTTATCACTCATGGTTATGGCAGCACTGCATAATTCTCTTACTGTCATGCCATCCGT
AAGATGCTTTTCTGTGACTGGTGAGTACTCAACCAAGTCATTCTGAGAATAGTGTATGCGGCGACCGAGT
TGCTCTTGCCCGGCGTCAATACGGGATAATACCGCGCCACATAGCAGAACTTTAAAAGTGCTCATCATTG
GAAAACGTTCTTCGGGGCGAAAACTCTCAAGGATCTTACCGCTGTTGAGATCCAGTTCGATGTAACCCAC
TCGTGCACCCAACTGATCTTCAGCATCTTTTACTTTCACCAGCGTTTCTGGGTGAGCAAAAACAGGAAGG
CAAAATGCCGCAAAAAAGGGAATAAGGGCGACACGGAAATGTTGAATACTCATACTCTTCCTTTTTCAAT
GGGTGATCGACGTTAACTGATATTGAAGGAGCATTTTTTGGGCTTGGCTGGAGCTAGTGGAGGTCAACAA
TGAATGCCTATTTTGGTTTAGTCGTCCAGGCGGTGAGCACAAAATTTGTGTCGTTTGACAAGATGGTTCA
TTTAGGCAACTGGTCAGATCAGCCCCACTTGTAGCAGTAGCGGCGGCGCTCGAAGTGTGACTCTTATTAG
CAGACAGGAACGAGGACATTATTATCATCTGCTGCTTGGTGCACGATAACTTGGTGCGTTTGTCAAGCAA
GGTAAGTGGACGACCCGGTCATACCTTCTTAAGTTCGCCCTTCCTCCCTTTATTTCAGATTCAATCTGAC
TTACCTATTCTACCCAAGCATCCAAATGAAAAAGCCTGAACTCACCGCGACGTCTGTCGAGAAGTTTCTG
ATCGAAAAGTTCGACAGCGTCTCCGACCTGATGCAGCTCTCGGAGGGCGAANAATCTCGTGCTTTCAGCT
TCGATGTAGGAGGGCGTGGATATGTCCTGCGGGTAAATAGCTGCGCCGATGGTTTCTACAAAGATCGTTA
TGTTTATCGGCACTTTGCATCGGCCGCGCTCCCGATTCCGGAAGTGCTTGACATTGGGGAGTTCAGCGAG
AGCCTGACCTATTGCATCTCCCGCCGTGCACAGGGTGTCACGTTGCAAGACCTGCCTGAAACCGAACTGC
CCGCTGTTCTCCAGCCGGTCGCGGAGGCCATGGATGCGATCGCTGCGGCCGATCTTAGCCAGACGAGCGG
GTTCGGCCCATTCGGACCGCAAGGAATCGGTCAATACACTACATGGCGTGATTTCATATGCGCGATTGCT
GATCCCCATGTGTATCACTGGCAAACTGTGATGGACGACACCGTCAGTGCGTCCGTCGCGCAGGCTCTCG
ATGAGCTGATGCTTTGGGCCGAGGACTGCCCCGAAGTCCGGCACCTCGTGCATGCGGATTTCGGCTCCAA
CAATGTCCTGACGGACAATGGCCGCATAACAGCGGTCATTGACTGGAGCGAGGCGATGTTCGGGGATTCC
CAATACGAGGTCGCCAACATCCTCTTCTGGAGGCCGTGGTTGGCTTGTATGGAGCAGCAGACGCGCTACT
TCGAGCGGAGGCATCCGGAGCTTGCAGGATCGCCGCGCCTCCGGGCGTATATGCTCCGCATTGGTCTTGA
CCAACTCTATCAGAGCTTGGTTGACGGCAATTTCGATGATGCAGCTTGGGCGCAGGGTCGATGCGACGCA
ATCGTCCGATCCGGAGCCGGGACTGTCGGGCGTACACAAATCGCCCGCAGAAGCGCGGCCGTCTGGACCG
ATGGCTGTGTAGAAGTACTCGCCGATAGTGGAAACCGACGCCCCAGCACTCGTCCGAGGGCAAAGGAATA
GCGAG
