Features (pLannotate 1.2.2; 21 found; start..end, strand, type, name):
    524..540     -  protein_bind   lac operator: The lac repressor binds to the lac operator to inhibit transcription in E. coli. This inhibition can be relieved by adding lactose or isopropyl-β-D-thiogalactopyranoside (IPTG). lac repressor encoded by lacI
    548..578     -  promoter       lac promoter: promoter for the E. coli lac operon
    593..614     -  protein_bind   CAP binding site: CAP binding activates transcription in the presence of cAMP. E. coli catabolite activator protein
    627..714     -  CDS            lacI (fragment): lac repressor; lacI; The lac repressor binds to the lac operator to inhibit transcription in E. coli. This inhibition can be relieved by adding lactose or isopropyl-β-D-thiogalactopyranoside (IPTG).
    729..745     -  misc_feature   MCS (fragment): pBluescript multiple cloning site
    758..776     -  promoter       T3 promoter: promoter for bacteriophage T3 RNA polymerase
    821..837     -  protein_bind   lac operator: The lac repressor binds to the lac operator to inhibit transcription in E. coli. This inhibition can be relieved by adding lactose or isopropyl-β-D-thiogalactopyranoside (IPTG). lac repressor encoded by lacI
    845..875     -  promoter       lac promoter: promoter for the E. coli lac operon
    890..911     -  protein_bind   CAP binding site: CAP binding activates transcription in the presence of cAMP. E. coli catabolite activator protein
    924..1016    -  CDS            lacI (fragment): lac repressor; lacI; The lac repressor binds to the lac operator to inhibit transcription in E. coli. This inhibition can be relieved by adding lactose or isopropyl-β-D-thiogalactopyranoside (IPTG).
   1199..1787    -  rep_origin     ori: high-copy-number ColE1/pMB1/pBR322/pUC origin of replication
   1958..2818    -  CDS            AmpR: β-lactamase; bla; confers resistance to ampicillin, carbenicillin, and related antibiotics
   2819..2835    -  promoter       AmpR promoter (fragment): bla
   2853..3206    +  promoter       trpC promoter: promoter for Aspergillus nidulans trpC
   3211..4236    +  CDS            HygR: hygromycin B phosphotransferase confers resistance to hygromycin
   4264..4419    -  CDS            lacZα (fragment): LacZα fragment of β-galactosidase; lacZ fragment
   4427..4445    +  promoter       T7 promoter: promoter for bacteriophage T7 RNA polymerase
   4454..4474    -  misc_feature   MCS (fragment): pBluescript multiple cloning site
   4490..4517    -  terminator     T7Te terminator: phage T7 early transcription terminator
   4533..4604    -  terminator     rrnB T1 terminator: transcription terminator T1 from the E. coli rrnB gene
   4652..488     -  CDS            mRFP1 (across the origin): mRFP1 is a basic (constitutively fluorescent) red fluorescent protein published in 2002, derived from Discosoma sp.. It is reported to be a somewhat slowly-maturing monomer with low acid sensitivity.
>Addgene plasmid #101855 | pCB1532H-RFP | addgene full sequence | sequence record 195301 | Addgene NGS Result
ATTTTGATTTCACCTTTCAGAGCACCGTCCTCCGGGTACATACGTTCGGTGGAAGCTTCCCAACCCATGG
TTTTTTTCTGCATAACCGGACCGTCGGACGGGAAGTTGGTACCACGCAGTTTAACTTTGTAGATGAACTC
ACCGTCTTGCAGGGAGGAGTCCTGGGTAACGGTAACAACACCACCGTCCTCGAAGTTCATAACACGTTCC
CATTTGAAACCTTCCGGGAAGGACAGTTTCAGGTAGTCCGGGATGTCAGCCGGGTGTTTAACGTAAGCTT
TGGAACCGTACTGGAACTGCGGGGACAGGATGTCCCAAGCGAACGGCAGCGGACCACCTTTGGTAACTTT
CAGTTTAGCGGTCTGGGTACCTTCGTACGGACGACCTTCACCTTCACCTTCGATTTCGAACTCGTGACCG
TTAACGGAACCTTCCATACGAACTTTGAAACGCATGAACTCTTTGATAACGTCCTCGGAGGAAGCCATCT
AGTATTTCTCCTCTTTCTCTAGTATGTGTGAAATTGTTATCCGCTCACAATTCCACACAACATACGAGCC
GGAAGCATAAAGTGTAAAGCCTGGGGTGCCTAATGAGTGAGCTAACTCACATTAATTGCGTTGCGCTCAC
TGCCCGCTTTCCAGTCGGGAAACCTGTCGTGCCAGCTGCATTAATGAATCGGCCAACGCGCGGGGAGAGG
CGGTTTGCGTATTGATATCGGTCTCACTCCACCGCGGTGGAGCTCCAGCTTTTGTTCCCTTTAGTGAGGG
TTAATTGCGCGCTTGGCGTAATCATGGTCATAGCTGTTTCCTGTGTGAAATTGTTATCCGCTCACAATTC
CACACAACATACGAGCCGGAAGCATAAAGTGTAAAGCCTGGGGTGCCTAATGAGTGAGCTAACTCACATT
AATTGCGTTGCGCTCACTGCCCGCTTTCCAGTCGGGAAACCTGTCGTGCCAGCTGCATTAATGAATCGGC
CAACGCGCGGGGAGAGGCGGTTTGCGTATTGGGCGCTCTTCCGCTTCCTCGCTCACTGACTCGCTGCGCT
CGGTCGTTCGGCTGCGGCGAGCGGTATCAGCTCACTCAAAGGCGGTAATACGGTTATCCACAGAATCAGG
GGATAACGCAGGAAAGAACATGTGAGCAAAAGGCCAGCAAAAGGCCAGGAACCGTAAAAAGGCCGCGTTG
CTGGCGTTTTTCCATAGGCTCCGCCCCCCTGACGAGCATCACAAAAATCGACGCTCAAGTCAGAGGTGGC
GAAACCCGACAGGACTATAAAGATACCAGGCGTTTCCCCCTGGAAGCTCCCTCGTGCGCTCTCCTGTTCC
GACCCTGCCGCTTACCGGATACCTGTCCGCCTTTCTCCCTTCGGGAAGCGTGGCGCTTTCTCATAGCTCA
CGCTGTAGGTATCTCAGTTCGGTGTAGGTCGTTCGCTCCAAGCTGGGCTGTGTGCACGAACCCCCCGTTC
AGCCCGACCGCTGCGCCTTATCCGGTAACTATCGTCTTGAGTCCAACCCGGTAAGACACGACTTATCGCC
ACTGGCAGCAGCCACTGGTAACAGGATTAGCAGAGCGAGGTATGTAGGCGGTGCTACAGAGTTCTTGAAG
TGGTGGCCTAACTACGGCTACACTAGAAGAACAGTATTTGGTATCTGCGCTCTGCTGAAGCCAGTTACCT
TCGGAAAAAGAGTTGGTAGCTCTTGATCCGGCAAACAAACCACCGCTGGTAGCGGTGGTTTTTTTGTTTG
CAAGCAGCAGATTACGCGCAGAAAAAAAGGATCTCAAGAAGATCCTTTGATCTTTTCTACGGGGTCTGAC
GCTCAGTGGAACGAAAACTCACGTTAAGGGATTTTGGTCATGAGATTATCAAAAAGGATCTTCACCTAGA
TCCTTTTAAATTAAAAATGAAGTTTTAAATCAATCTAAAGTATATATGAGTAAACTTGGTCTGACAGTTA
CCAATGCTTAATCAGTGAGGCACCTATCTCAGCGATCTGTCTATTTCGTTCATCCATAGTTGCCTGACTC
CCCGTCGTGTAGATAACTACGATACGGGAGGGCTTACCATCTGGCCCCAGTGCTGCAATGATACCGCGTG
ACCCACGCTCACCGGCTCCAGATTTATCAGCAATAAACCAGCCAGCCGGAAGGGCCGAGCGCAGAAGTGG
TCCTGCAACTTTATCCGCCTCCATCCAGTCTATTAATTGTTGCCGGGAAGCTAGAGTAAGTAGTTCGCCA
GTTAATAGTTTGCGCAACGTTGTTGCCATTGCTACAGGCATCGTGGTGTCACGCTCGTCGTTTGGTATGG
CTTCATTCAGCTCCGGTTCCCAACGATCAAGGCGAGTTACATGATCCCCCATGTTGTGCAAAAAAGCGGT
TAGCTCCTTCGGTCCTCCGATCGTTGTCAGAAGTAAGTTGGCCGCAGTGTTATCACTCATGGTTATGGCA
GCACTGCATAATTCTCTTACTGTCATGCCATCCGTAAGATGCTTTTCTGTGACTGGTGAGTACTCAACCA
AGTCATTCTGAGAATAGTGTATGCGGCGACCGAGTTGCTCTTGCCCGGCGTCAATACGGGATAATACCGC
GCCACATAGCAGAACTTTAAAAGTGCTCATCATTGGAAAACGTTCTTCGGGGCGAAAACTCTCAAGGATC
TTACCGCTGTTGAGATCCAGTTCGATGTAACCCACTCGTGCACCCAACTGATCTTCAGCATCTTTTACTT
TCACCAGCGTTTCTGGGTGAGCAAAAACAGGAAGGCAAAATGCCGCAAAAAAGGGAATAAGGGCGACACG
GAAATGTTGAATACTCATACTCTTCCTTTTTCAATGGGTGATCGACGTTAACTGATATTGAAGGAGCATT
TTTTGGGCTTGGCTGGAGCTAGTGGAGGTCAACAATGAATGCCTATTTTGGTTTAGTCGTCCAGGCGGTG
AGCACAAAATTTGTGTCGTTTGACAAGATGGTTCATTTAGGCAACTGGTCAGATCAGCCCCACTTGTAGC
AGTAGCGGCGGCGCTCGAAGTGTGACTCTTATTAGCAGACAGGAACGAGGACATTATTATCATCTGCTGC
TTGGTGCACGATAACTTGGTGCGTTTGTCAAGCAAGGTAAGTGGACGACCCGGTCATACCTTCTTAAGTT
CGCCCTTCCTCCCTTTATTTCAGATTCAATCTGACTTACCTATTCTACCCAAGCATCCAAATGAAAAAGC
CTGAACTCACCGCGACGTCTGTCGAGAAGTTTCTGATCGAAAAGTTCGACAGCGTCTCCGACCTGATGCA
GCTCTCGGAGGGCGAAGAATCTCGTGCTTTCAGCTTCGATGTAGGAGGGCGTGGATATGTCCTGCGGGTA
AATAGCTGCGCCGATGGTTTCTACAAAGATCGTTATGTTTATCGGCACTTTGCATCGGCCGCGCTCCCGA
TTCCGGAAGTGCTTGACATTGGGGAGTTCAGCGAGAGCCTGACCTATTGCATCTCCCGCCGTGCACAGGG
TGTCACGTTGCAAGACCTGCCTGAAACCGAACTGCCCGCTGTTCTCCAGCCGGTCGCGGAGGCCATGGAT
GCGATCGCTGCGGCCGATCTTAGCCAGACGAGCGGGTTCGGCCCATTCGGACCGCAAGGAATCGGTCAAT
ACACTACATGGCGTGATTTCATATGCGCGATTGCTGATCCCCATGTGTATCACTGGCAAACTGTGATGGA
CGACACCGTCAGTGCGTCCGTCGCGCAGGCTCTCGATGAGCTGATGCTTTGGGCCGAGGACTGCCCCGAA
GTCCGGCACCTCGTGCATGCGGATTTCGGCTCCAACAATGTCCTGACGGACAATGGCCGCATAACAGCGG
TCATTGACTGGAGCGAGGCGATGTTCGGGGATTCCCAATACGAGGTCGCCAACATCCTCTTCTGGAGGCC
GTGGTTGGCTTGTATGGAGCAGCAGACGCGCTACTTCGAGCGGAGGCATCCGGAGCTTGCAGGATCGCCG
CGCCTCCGGGCGTATATGCTCCGCATTGGTCTTGACCAACTCTATCAGAGCTTGGTTGACGGCAATTTCG
ATGATGCAGCTTGGGCGCAGGGTCGATGCGACGCAATCGTCCGATCCGGAGCCGGGACTGTCGGGCGTAC
ACAAATCGCCCGCAGAAGCGCGGCCGTCTGGACCGATGGCTGTGTAGAAGTACTCGCCGATAGTGGAAAC
CGACGCCCCAGCACTCGTCCGAGGGCAAAGGAATAGCGAGCCCATTAACGCTTACAATTTCCATTCGCCA
TTCAGGCTGCGCAACTGTTGGGAAGGGCGATCGGTGCGGGCCTCTTCGCTATTACGCCAGCTGGCGAAAG
GGGGATGTGCTGCAAGGCGATTAAGTTGGGTAACGCCAGGGTTTTCCCAGTCACGACGTTGTAAAACGAC
GGCCAGTGAGCGCGCGTAATACGACTCACTATAGGGCGAATTGGGTACCGGGCCCCCCCTCGAGCGTGAG
ACCTATAAACGCAGAAAGGCCCACCCGAAGGTGAGCCAGTGTGACTCTAGTAGAGAGCGTTCACCGACAA
ACAACAGATAAAACGAAAGGCCCAGTCTTTCGACTGAGCCTTTCGTTTTATTTGATGCCTGGCTCTAGTA
GCGATCTACACTAGCACTATCAGCGTTATTAAGCACCGGTGGAGTGACGACCTTCAGCACGTTCGTACTG
TTCAACGATGGTGTAGTCCTCGTTGTGGGAGGTGATGTCCAGTTTGATGTCGGTTTTGTAAGCACCCGGC
AGCTGAACCGGTTTTTTAGCCATGTAGGTGGTTTTAACTTCAGCGTCGTAGTGACCACCGTCTTTCAGTT
TCAGACGC
